Addgene plasmid #86260: pFETCh_KDM1A
Purpose: Donor vector for 3' FLAG tag of human KDM1A
Depositing lab: Eric Mendenhall & Richard M. Myers. Depositing organization: University of Alabama in Huntsville. Publication: CETCh-seq: CRISPR epitope tagging ChIP-seq of DNA-binding proteins. Savic D, Partridge EC, Newberry KM, Smith SB, Meadows SK, Roberts BS, Mackiewicz M, Mendenhall EM, Myers RM. Genome Res. 2015 Sep 9. 10.1101/gr.193540.115 PubMed 26355004.
Backbone
  Vector backbone: pFETCh_Donor
  Vector type: CRISPR
Growth in bacteria
  Bacterial resistance: Kanamycin, 50 μg/mL
  Growth temperature: 37°C
  Growth strain: DH5alpha
  Copy number: High Copy
Gene/Insert
  Gene/Insert name: KDM1A homology arms
  Species: H. sapiens (human)
  Entrez Gene: KDM1A (a.k.a. AIMAH3, AOF2, BHC110, CPRF, KDM1, LSD1)
  Tag / fusion protein: 3XFLAG-P2A-NeoR (C terminal on insert)
  Cloning method: Gibson Cloning
  Sequencing primers: 5′ acgcctgtgaaaccgtacta; 3′ aactgttgggaagggcgatc
Terms and licenses: Academic/Nonprofit Terms; Industry Terms: Not Available to Industry
Depositor comments: This plasmid was co-transfected along with PX458_KDM1A_1 and PX458_KDM1A_2 into HepG2 cells, and genomic editing was verified by PCR. We performed ChIP-seq on this cell line using anti-FLAG Sigma F1804 and obtained data that passed our quality tests. Immunoprecipitation with anti-FLAG Sigma F1804 followed by mass spectrometry identified KDM1A. All released data, including ChIP-seq files and validation data, are available at the ENCODE web portal: https://www.encodeproject.org/search/?searchTerm=flag&type=Experiment&lab.title=Richard+Myers%2C+HAIB . Note: This plasmid is part of the Mendenhall and Meyers CRISPR-based Tagging system to add a tag (currently using FLAG) to endogenous proteins. Please see https://www.addgene.org/crispr/tagging/ for more details.
How to cite: pFETCh_KDM1A was a gift from Eric Mendenhall & Richard M. Myers (Addgene plasmid # 86260 ; http://n2t.net/addgene:86260 ; RRID:Addgene_86260)
