[The description below was written by a language model from this plasmid's Addgene catalogue record and pLannotate feature annotations shown in this document.]
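Description:
pFETCh_KDM1A is a homology-directed repair donor plasmid from a CRISPR-based epitope tagging system, built on the pFETCh_Donor backbone to add a FLAG tag to the 3' end of the endogenous human KDM1A (LSD1) gene. It is propagated in E. coli as a high-copy plasmid through a ColE1/pUC-type origin and selected with kanamycin via an aph(3')-Ia KanR gene. Remnants of a pUC-style lac promoter/operator, lacZα and multiple cloning site are also annotated in the backbone.

The payload consists of KDM1A homology arms, inserted by Gibson cloning, flanking a 3xFLAG-P2A-NeoR cassette. The feature table shows a fragment of the KDM1A coding sequence immediately upstream of the 3xFLAG tag, followed by the neomycin phosphotransferase coding sequence. The P2A element listed in the catalogue is not separately annotated but would lie in the gap between them. No promoter is annotated ahead of this cassette, so after correct integration the tag and resistance gene would be expressed from the KDM1A locus itself. The self-cleaving P2A peptide separates NeoR from the FLAG-tagged KDM1A protein, so drug resistance reports in-frame insertion at the target. Outside the targeting region, the annotation finds a truncated HSV thymidine kinase (ΔTK) preceded by CMV enhancer/promoter fragments. Such a cassette confers ganciclovir sensitivity and could serve for counter-selection against random integration, although the record does not state this use.

According to the depositor, the plasmid was co-transfected with two PX458-based KDM1A constructs into HepG2 cells, and editing was confirmed by PCR. The resulting line yielded anti-FLAG ChIP-seq data that passed the depositors' quality tests, and anti-FLAG immunoprecipitation followed by mass spectrometry identified KDM1A.
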