Features (pLannotate 1.2.2; 20 found; start..end, strand, type, name):
    618..800     +  CDS            KDM1A (fragment): KDM1A_HUMAN - Also known as AOF2, KDM1, KIAA0601, LSD1. Experimental evidence at protein level: Swiss-Prot protein existence level 1. Histone demethylase that can demethylate both 'Lys-4' (H3K4me) and 'Lys-9' (H3K9me) of histone H3, thereby acting as a coactivator or a corepressor, depending on the context (PubMed:15620353, PubMed:15811342, PubMed:16140033, PubMed:16079794, PubMed:16079795, PubMed:16223729). Acts by oxidizing the substrate by FAD to generate the corresponding imine that is subsequently hydrolyzed (PubMed:15620353, PubMed:15811342, PubMed:16079794, PubMed:21300290). Acts as a c
    834..887     +  CDS            3xFLAG (fragment): three tandem FLAG® epitope tags
    891..915     +  CDS            3xFLAG (fragment): three tandem FLAG® epitope tags
    999..1790    +  CDS            neo: KKA2_KLEPN - Also known as kan, nptII. Experimental evidence at protein level: Swiss-Prot protein existence level 1. Resistance to kanamycin, neomycin, paromomycin, ribostamycin, butirosin and gentamicin B. From Klebsiella pneumoniae.
   2653..2809    +  CDS            lacZα (fragment): LacZα fragment of β-galactosidase; lacZ fragment
   2891..3706    -  CDS            KanR: aminoglycoside phosphotransferase; aph(3')-Ia; confers resistance to kanamycin in bacteria or G418 (Geneticin®) in eukaryotes
   3891..4031    +  CDS            TRA2_ECOLX (fragment): Protein predicted: Swiss-Prot protein existence level 4. Required for transposition of transposon Tn903. From Escherichia coli.
   4086..4674    +  rep_origin     ori: high-copy-number ColE1/pMB1/pBR322/pUC origin of replication
   5043..5132    +  CDS            lacI (fragment): lac repressor; lacI; The lac repressor binds to the lac operator to inhibit transcription in E. coli. This inhibition can be relieved by adding lactose or isopropyl-β-D-thiogalactopyranoside (IPTG).
   5145..5166    +  protein_bind   CAP binding site: CAP binding activates transcription in the presence of cAMP. E. coli catabolite activator protein
   5181..5211    +  promoter       lac promoter: promoter for the E. coli lac operon
   5219..5235    +  protein_bind   lac operator: The lac repressor binds to the lac operator to inhibit transcription in E. coli. This inhibition can be relieved by adding lactose or isopropyl-β-D-thiogalactopyranoside (IPTG). lac repressor encoded by lacI
   5272..5327    -  misc_feature   MCS: pUC18/19 multiple cloning site
   5328..5347    -  misc_feature   MCS (fragment): pUC18/19 multiple cloning site
   5353..5435    +  enhancer       CMV enhancer (fragment): human cytomegalovirus immediate early enhancer; contains an 18-bp deletion relative to the standard CMV enhancer
   5507..5524    -  promoter       CMV promoter (fragment): human cytomegalovirus (CMV) immediate early promoter
   5587..5638    +  promoter       CMVd2 promoter: truncated human cytomegalovirus (CMV) immediate early promoter that yields moderately reduced expression relative to the full-length promoter
   5729..5800    -  CDS            UL24_HHV11 (fragment): Experimental evidence at protein level: Swiss-Prot protein existence level 1. May participate in nuclear egress of viral particles. Plays a role in the dispersal of several host nucleolar proteins including NCL/nucleolin and NPM1. Since deletion of host NCL/nucleolin negatively impact on nuclear egress, UL24 supposedly acts on this process through its effect on host nucleoli. From Human herpesvirus 1 (strain 17) (HHV-1) (Human herpes simplex virus 1).
   5870..6865    +  CDS            ΔTK: truncated herpes simplex virus thymidine kinase (Salomon et al., 1995) confers sensitivity to nucleoside analogs such as acyclovir or ganciclovir
   6977..7138    +  CDS            UL122 (fragment): VIE2_HCMVT - Experimental evidence at protein level: Swiss-Prot protein existence level 1. Stimulates viral early and late gene expression and thus play a crucial role in the regulation of productive infection. In addition, activates quiescent cells to reenter the cell cycle and upregulates several E2F-responsive genes, which are responsible for pushing the cell into S phase. In S-phase, inhibits cellular DNA synthesis and blocks further cell cycle progression. From Human cytomegalovirus (strain Towne) (HHV-5) (Human herpesvirus 5).
>Addgene plasmid #86260 | pFETCh_KDM1A | depositor full sequence | sequence record 168141 | Full Sequence
TTCAGAATGGAGGAGTCCAGAGTATAAGTCAAATAACATTTTTCCTTATTCAGGTTTTCTCCCTAAAAAA
CAAAACCATTTTTAATTGCACTTCCATTTTGTAATGGCTCATAGGATTGCTGTAAGGTCTCAATTACTAG
GGGCTTCCAGGGCATTTCTGAGAAATAACCCTGGGTCCTTGTCTAGACCCTTATGCCAGACCCCACTCCA
AAGAGCGGTAAGAATTCCTTAGTGTCATAGCCCAGACCTGCTGAGCTGCGAGGCTTAAGTGTCCCTGATC
ACCAAATGTCCTGTGCTTCAGGGTAGCGAGGCTCCCTCCCAGAAGGTAGTTATACATGAGGGAAGGACGC
TTTACAACTGGGTATCTAAACTGATGAGAACACATGTTAAGCATCACTTTAGGACTGAGCCTAGGTAGAG
TTTTATTGTCTCATTTCTACTTGTCAATTCTGGGAAAGTGCCTACTGATAAGGGAGACTCTTCGATAGAA
TGATGAATAGTAATTGGGGGGGTCAGCCTTTAAAAAGGTCAACAGCAATTTAAGTACTTAGCAATTTAAG
TACAAGAATAAAGGTATATGTGCAGCCTGCCAATTTTCTCTTTTTCCCCTAAAATAGCCGATTCCACGAC
TCTTCTTTGCGGGAGAACATACGATCCGTAACTACCCAGCCACAGTGCATGGTGCTCTGCTGAGTGGGCT
GCGAGAAGCGGGAAGAATTGCAGACCAGTTTTTGGGGGCCATGTATACGCTGCCTCGCCAGGCCACACCA
GGTGTTCCTGCACAGCAGTCCCCAAGCATGGGGAACGGAGGAGGTTCCGGTGGAGGTGGTTCTGGAGATT
ACAAGGATGACGACGATAAGGGCGATTACAAGGATGACGACGATAAGGGAGATTACAAGGATGACGACGA
TAAGGTTTCAGGAAGCGGAGCTACTAACTTCAGCCTGCTGAAGCAGGCTGGAGACGTGGAGGAGAACCCT
GGACCTGGATCGTTTCGCATGATTGAACAAGATGGATTGCACGCAGGTTCTCCGGCCGCTTGGGTGGAGA
GGCTATTCGGCTATGACTGGGCACAACAGACAATCGGCTGCTCTGATGCCGCCGTGTTCCGGCTGTCAGC
GCAGGGGCGCCCGGTTCTTTTTGTCAAGACCGACCTGTCCGGTGCCCTGAATGAACTGCAGGACGAGGCA
GCGCGGCTATCGTGGCTGGCCACGACGGGCGTTCCTTGCGCAGCTGTGCTCGACGTTGTCACTGAAGCGG
GAAGGGACTGGCTGCTATTGGGCGAAGTGCCGGGGCAGGATCTCCTGTCATCTCACCTTGCTCCTGCCGA
GAAAGTATCCATCATGGCTGATGCAATGCGGCGGCTGCATACGCTTGATCCGGCTACCTGCCCATTCGAC
CACCAAGCGAAACATCGCATCGAGCGAGCACGTACTCGGATGGAAGCCGGTCTTGTCGATCAGGATGATC
TGGACGAAGAGCATCAGGGGCTCGCGCCAGCCGAACTGTTCGCCAGGCTCAAGGCGCGCATGCCCGACGG
CGAGGATCTCGTCGTGACCCATGGCGATGCCTGCTTGCCGAATATCATGGTGGAAAATGGCCGCTTTTCT
GGATTCATCGACTGTGGCCGGCTGGGTGTGGCCGACCGCTATCAGGACATAGCGTTGGCTACCCGTGATA
TTGCTGAAGAGCTTGGCGGCGAATGGGCTGACCGCTTCCTCGTGCTTTACGGTATCGCCGCTCCCGATTC
GCAGCGCATCGCCTTCTATCGCCTTCTTGACGAGTTCTTCTGATTCGAACATCTAAGGGAAGAGGCCCAT
GTGCCTGTTTCTGCCATGTAAGGAAGGCTCTTCTAGCAATACTAGATCCCACTGAGAAAATCCACCCTGG
CATCTGGGCTCCTGATCAGCTGATGGAGCTCCTGATTTGACAAAGGAGCTTGCCTCCTTTGAATGACCTA
GAGCACAGGGAGGAACTTGTCCATTAGTTTGGAATTGTGTTCTTCGTAAAGACTGAGGCAAGCAAGTGCT
GTGAAATAACATCATCTTAGTCCCTTGGTGTGTGGGGTTTTTGTTTTTTTTTTATATTTTGAGAATAAAA
CTTCATATAAAATTGGCCCTCTCTTTTGTTCCTTTGAGTTGGAGTTACATACAAGATGGGGGCATTACTC
CTTTGGAAATGCCAAGTTTATCCTATGGCAATAGTAATACATGTTTTCTCCATGTTTAAATAAGGAAGAA
GATGTTCATATAAAAGAGAAAAATGGTTTGATCAGGTCAGAAGATAAGGTAGGGGGGCCGGTCCTGTAGA
AGCAGTGGACTTCCTGGTCAGTCGGACTAGGCTTCCTCACTTGGGTGGGGGTGGAGTGTGGTGGTGTGCC
AAGAACATGGTTATTAGGAAACTTTGGATGCACTTTCAAGATAGAACACAAAAGAGCTGAAACAAAGTCT
GAGCCTTTGGGAGACCAGTCTGCCTTTATTCCTGATTCCCTCCATGGGTATGTGCTAAAACTTCCCAATT
CTACTAAAGGTGGTGGTGTACATTTTGGGAAGCGCACTACATAGGATCAAGGGCTTAGGTAACAGCTGGT
TTAACAGATTGCCCTTGGAAAGTCCTCTCCACTGACTGTAGCCTCCAATTCACTGGCCGTCGTTCACTGG
CCGTCGTTTTACAACGTCGTGACTGGGAAAACCCTGGCGTTACCCAACTTAATCGCCTTGCAGCACATCC
CCCTTTCGCCAGCTGGCGTAATAGCGAAGAGGCCCGCACCGATCGCCCTTCCCAACAGTTGCGCAGCCTG
AATGGCGAATGCGATTTATTCAACAAAGCCGCCGTCCCGTCAAGTCAGCGTAATGCTCTGCCAGTGTTAC
AACCAATTAACCAATTCTGATTAGAAAAACTCATCGAGCATCAAATGAAACTGCAATTTATTCATATCAG
GATTATCAATACCATATTTTTGAAAAAGCCGTTTCTGTAATGAAGGAGAAAACTCACCGAGGCAGTTCCA
TAGGATGGCAAGATCCTGGTATCGGTCTGCGATTCCGACTCGTCCAACATCAATACAACCTATTAATTTC
CCCTCGTCAAAAATAAGGTTATCAAGTGAGAAATCACCATGAGTGACGACTGAATCCGGTGAGAATGGCA
AAAGCTTATGCATTTCTTTCCAGACTTGTTCAACAGGCCAGCCATTACGCTCGTCATCAAAATCACTCGC
ATCAACCAAACCGTTATTCATTCGTGATTGCGCCTGAGCGAGACGAAATACGCGATCGCTGTTAAAAGGA
CAATTACAAACAGGAATCGAATGCAACCGGCGCAGGAACACTGCCAGCGCATCAACAATATTTTCACCTG
AATCAGGATATTCTTCTAATACCTGGAATGCTGTTTTCCCGGGGATCGCAGTGGTGAGTAACCATGCATC
ATCAGGAGTACGGATAAAATGCTTGATGGTCGGAAGAGGCATAAATTCCGTCAGCCAGTTTAGTCTGACC
ATCTCATCTGTAACATCATTGGCAACGCTACCTTTGCCATGTTTCAGAAACAACTCTGGCGCATCGGGCT
TCCCATACAATCGATAGATTGTCGCACCTGATTGCCCGACATTATCGCGAGCCCATTTATACCCATATAA
ATCAGCATCCATGTTGGAATTTAATCGCGGCTTCGAGCAAGACGTTTCCCGTTGAATATGGCTCATAACA
CCCCTTGTATTACTGTTTATGTAAGCAGACAGTTTTATTGTTCATGATGATATATTTTTATCTTGTGCAA
TGTAACATCAGAGATTTTGAGACACAACGTGGCTTTGTTGAATAAATCGAACTTTTGCTGAGTTGAAGGA
TCAGATCACGCATCTTCCCGACAACGCAGACCGTTCCGTGGCAAAGCAAAAGTTCAAAATCACCAACTGG
TCCACCTACAACAAAGCTCTCATCAACCGTGGCTCCCTCACTTTCTGGCTGGATGATGGGGCGATTCAGG
CCTGGTATGAGTCAGCAACACCTTCTTCACGAGGCAGACCTCTCGACGGAGTTCCACTGAGCGTCAGACC
CCGTAGAAAAGATCAAAGGATCTTCTTGAGATCCTTTTTTTCTGCGCGTAATCTGCTGCTTGCAAACAAA
AAAACCACCGCTACCAGCGGTGGTTTGTTTGCCGGATCAAGAGCTACCAACTCTTTTTCCGAAGGTAACT
GGCTTCAGCAGAGCGCAGATACCAAATACTGTTCTTCTAGTGTAGCCGTAGTTAGGCCACCACTTCAAGA
ACTCTGTAGCACCGCCTACATACCTCGCTCTGCTAATCCTGTTACCAGTGGCTGCTGCCAGTGGCGATAA
GTCGTGTCTTACCGGGTTGGACTCAAGACGATAGTTACCGGATAAGGCGCAGCGGTCGGGCTGAACGGGG
GGTTCGTGCACACAGCCCAGCTTGGAGCGAACGACCTACACCGAACTGAGATACCTACAGCGTGAGCTAT
GAGAAAGCGCCACGCTTCCCGAAGGGAGAAAGGCGGACAGGTATCCGGTAAGCGGCAGGGTCGGAACAGG
AGAGCGCACGAGGGAGCTTCCAGGGGGAAACGCCTGGTATCTTTATAGTCCTGTCGGGTTTCGCCACCTC
TGACTTGAGCGTCGATTTTTGTGATGCTCGTCAGGGGGGCGGAGCCTATGGAAAAACGCCAGCAACGCGG
CCTTTTTACGGTTCCTGGCCTTTTGCTGGCCTTTTGCTCACATGTTCTTTCCTGCGTTATCCCCTGATTC
TGTGGATAACCGTATTACCGCCTTTGAGTGAGCTGATACCGCTCGCCGCAGCCGAACGACCGAGCGCAGC
GAGTCAGTGAGCGAGGAAGCGGAAGAAGCTCGCACATTCAGCAGCGTTTTTCAGCGCGTTTTCGATCAAC
GTTTCAATGTTGGTATCAACACCAGGTTTAACTTTGAACTTATCGGCACTGACGGTTACTGATTTTGAAC
TTTTGCTTTGCCACGGAACGGTCTGCGTTGTCGGGAAGATGCGTGATCTGATCCTTCAACTCAGCAAAAG
TTCCCAATACGCAAACCGCCTCTCCCCGCGCGTTGGCCGATTCATTAATGCAGCTGGCACGACAGGTTTC
CCGACTGGAAAGCGGGCAGTGAGCGCAACGCAATTAATGTGAGTTAGCTCACTCATTAGGCACCCCAGGC
TTTACACTTTATGCTTCCGGCTCGTATGTTGTGTGGAATTGTGAGCGGATAACAATTTCACACAGGAAAC
AGCTATGACCATGATTACGCCAAGCTTGCATGCCTGCAGGTCGACTCTAGAGGATCCCCGGGTACCGAGC
TCGAATTAGCTTGCATGCCTGCAGGTCAATTCCCTGGCATTATGCCCAGTACATGACCTTATGGGACTTT
CCTACTTGGCAGTACATCTACGTATTAGTCATCGCTATTACCATGGTGATGCGGTTTTGGCAGTACATCA
ATGGGCGTGGATAGCGGTTTGACTCACGGGGATTTCAAGTCTCCACCCCATTGACGTCAATGGGAGTTTG
TTTTGGCACCAAAATCAACGGGACTTTCCAAAATGTCGTAACAACTCCGCCCCATTGACGCAAATGGGCG
GTAGGCGTGTACGGTGGGAGGTCTATATAAGCAGAGCTCGTTTAGTGAACCGTCAGATCGCCTGGAGACG
CCATCCACGCTGTTTTGACCTCCATAGGAGACACCGGGACCGATCCAGCCTGGGGATCCCGACCATGGCT
TCGTACCCCTGCCATCAACACGCGTCTGCGTTCGACCAGGCTGCGCGTTCTCGCGGCCATAGCAACCGAC
GTACGGCGTTGCGCCCTCGCCGGCAGCAAGAAGCCACGGAAGTCCGCCTGGAGCAGAAAATGCCCACGCT
ACTGCGGGTTTATATAGACGGTCCTCACGGGATGGGGAAAACCACCACCACGCAACTGCTGGTGGCCCTG
GGTTCGCGCGACGATATCGTCTACGTACCCGAGCCGATGACTTACTGGCAGGTGCTGGGGGCTTCCGAGA
CAATCGCGAACATCTACACCACACAACACCGCCTCGACCAGGGTGAGATATCGGCCGGGGACGCGGCGGT
GGTAATGACAAGCGCCCAGATAACAATGGGCATGCCTTATGCCGTGACCGACGCCGTTCTGGCTCCTCAT
ATCGGGGGGGAGGCTGGGAGCTCACATGCCCCGCCCCCGGCCCTCACCCTCATCTTCGACCGCCATCCCA
TCGCCGCCCTCCTGTGCTACCCGGCCGCGCGATACCTTATGGGCAGCATGACCCCCCAGGCCGTGCTGGC
GTTCGTGGCCCTCATCCCGCCGACCTTGCCCGGCACAAACATCGTGTTGGGGGCCCTTCCGGAGGACAGA
CACATCGACCGCCTGGCCAAACGCCAGCGCCCCGGCGAGCGGCTTGACCTGGCTATGCTGGCCGCGATTC
GCCGCGTTTACGGGCTGCTTGCCAATACGGTGCGGTATCTGCAGGGCGGCGGGTCGTGGCGGGAGGATTG
GGGACAGCTTTCGGGGACGGCCGTGCCGCCCCAGGGTGCCGAGCCCCAGAGCAACGCGGGCCCACGACCC
CATATCGGGGACACGTTATTTACCCTGTTTCGGGCCCCCGAGTTGCTGGCCCCCAACGGCGACCTGTACA
ACGTGTTTGCCTGGGCCTTGGACGTCTTGGCCAAACGCCTCCGTCCCATGCACGTCTTTATCCTGGATTA
CGACCAATCGCCCGCCGGCTGCCGGGACGCCCTGCTGCAACTTACCTCCGGGATGGTCCAGACCCACGTC
ACCACCCCCGGCTCCATACCGACGATCTGCGACCTGGCGCGCACGTTTGCCCGGGAGATGGGGGAGGCTA
ACTGAGGATCCCACGTCACTATTGTATACTCTATATTATACTCTATGTTATACTCTGTAATCCTACTCAA
TAAACGTGTCACGCCTGTGAAACCGTACTAAGTCTCCCGTGTATTCTTATCACCATCAGGTGACATCCTC
GCCCAGGCTGTCAATCATGCCGGTATCGATTCCAGTAGCACCGGCCCCACGCTGACAACCCACTCTTGCA
GCGTTAGCAGCGCCCCTCTTAACAAGCCGACCCCCACCAGCGTCGCGGTTACTAACACTCCTCTCCCCGA
CCTGCAGCCCAGCT
